LOCUS       Exported 13243 bp ds-DNA circular SYN 12-MAY-2021
DEFINITION  synthetic circular DNA
ACCESSION   .
VERSION     .
KEYWORDS    pRR-MR-5Z
SOURCE      synthetic DNA construct
  ORGANISM  synthetic DNA construct
REFERENCE   1 (bases 1 to 13243)
  AUTHORS   Miller CA, Tan X, Wilson M, Bhattacharyya S, Ludwig S
  TITLE     Single plasmids expressing human steroid hormone receptors and a
            reporter gene for use in yeast signaling assays.
  JOURNAL   Plasmid. 2009 Dec 3. ():.
  PUBMED    19962400
REFERENCE   2 (bases 1 to 13243)
  AUTHORS   .
  TITLE     Direct Submission
  JOURNAL   Exported May 12, 2021 from SnapGene Server 1.1.58
            http://www.snapgene.com
FEATURES             Location/Qualifiers
     source          1..13243
                     /organism="synthetic DNA construct"
                     /mol_type="other DNA"
     CDS             complement(36..710)
                     /codon_start=1
                     /gene="S. cerevisiae TRP1"
                     /product="phosphoribosylanthranilate isomerase, required
                     for tryptophan biosynthesis"
                     /label=TRP1
                     /note="yeast auxotrophic marker"
                     /translation="MSVINFTGSSGPLVKVCGLQSTEAAECALDSDADLLGIICVPNRK
                     RTIDPVIARKISSLVKAYKNSSGTPKYLVGVFRNQPKEDVLALVNDYGIDIVQLHGDES
                     WQEYQEFLGLPVIKRLVFPKDCNILLSAASQKPHSFIPLFDSEAGGTGELLDWNSISDW
                     VGRQESPESLHFMLAGGLTPENVGDALRLNGVIGVDVSGGVETNGVKDSNKIANFVKNA
                     KK"
     promoter        complement(711..858)
                     /gene="S. cerevisiae TRP1"
                     /label=TRP1 promoter
     promoter        864..894
                     /label=lac promoter
                     /note="promoter for the E. coli lac operon"
     protein_bind    902..918
                     /label=lac operator
                     /bound_moiety="lac repressor encoded by lacI"
                     /note="The lac repressor binds to the lac operator to
                     inhibit transcription in E. coli. This inhibition can be
                     relieved by adding lactose or
                     isopropyl-beta-D-thiogalactopyranoside (IPTG)."
     primer_bind     926..942
                     /label=M13 rev
                     /note="common sequencing primer, one of multiple similar
                     variants"
     terminator      992..1179
                     /gene="S. cerevisiae ADH1"
                     /label=ADH1 terminator
                     /note="transcription terminator for the S. cerevisiae
                     alcohol dehydrogenase 1 (ADH1) gene"
     promoter        1349..2013
                     /gene="GAL1 and GAL10 genes of S. cerevisiae"
                     /label=GAL1,10 promoter
                     /note="divergent inducible promoter, regulated by Gal4"
     protein_bind    1565..1682
                     /label=UAS
                     /bound_moiety="Gal4"
                     /note="upstream activating sequence mediating
                     Gal4-dependent induction"
     primer_bind     1977..2000
                     /label=GAL1
                     /note="S. cerevisiae GAL1 promoter, forward primer"
     primer_bind     complement(5376..5395)
                     /label=pRS-marker
                     /note="pRS vectors, use to sequence yeast selectable
                     marker"
     primer_bind     5495..5517
                     /label=pGEX 3'
                     /note="pGEX vectors, reverse primer"
     primer_bind     complement(5555..5573)
                     /label=pBRforEco
                     /note="pBR322 vectors, upsteam of EcoRI site, forward
                     primer"
     misc_feature    5614..6117
                     /label=CEN/ARS
                     /note="S. cerevisiae CEN6 centromere fused to an
                     autonomously replicating sequence"
     promoter        6154..6258
                     /gene="bla"
                     /label=AmpR promoter
     CDS             6259..7119
                     /codon_start=1
                     /gene="bla"
                     /product="beta-lactamase"
                     /label=AmpR
                     /note="confers resistance to ampicillin, carbenicillin, and
                     related antibiotics"
                     /translation="MSIQHFRVALIPFFAAFCLPVFAHPETLVKVKDAEDQLGARVGYI
                     ELDLNSGKILESFRPEERFPMMSTFKVLLCGAVLSRIDAGQEQLGRRIHYSQNDLVEYS
                     PVTEKHLTDGMTVRELCSAAITMSDNTAANLLLTTIGGPKELTAFLHNMGDHVTRLDRW
                     EPELNEAIPNDERDTTMPVAMATTLRKLLTGELLTLASRQQLIDWMEADKVAGPLLRSA
                     LPAGWFIADKSGAGERGSRGIIAALGPDGKPSRIVVIYTTGSQATMDERNRQIAEIGAS
                     LIKHW"
     primer_bind     complement(6477..6496)
                     /label=Amp-R
                     /note="Ampicillin resistance gene, reverse primer"
     rep_origin      7290..7878
                     /direction=RIGHT
                     /label=ori
                     /note="high-copy-number ColE1/pMB1/pBR322/pUC origin of
                     replication"
     primer_bind     7779..7798
                     /label=pBR322ori-F
                     /note="pBR322 origin, forward primer"
     primer_bind     8032..8049
                     /label=L4440
                     /note="L4440 vector, forward primer"
     protein_bind    8166..8187
                     /label=CAP binding site
                     /bound_moiety="E. coli catabolite activator protein"
                     /note="CAP binding activates transcription in the presence
                     of cAMP."
     promoter        8202..8232
                     /label=lac promoter
                     /note="promoter for the E. coli lac operon"
     protein_bind    8240..8256
                     /label=lac operator
                     /bound_moiety="lac repressor encoded by lacI"
                     /note="The lac repressor binds to the lac operator to
                     inhibit transcription in E. coli. This inhibition can be
                     relieved by adding lactose or
                     isopropyl-beta-D-thiogalactopyranoside (IPTG)."
     primer_bind     8264..8280
                     /label=M13 rev
                     /note="common sequencing primer, one of multiple similar
                     variants"
     terminator      12199..12386
                     /gene="S. cerevisiae ADH1"
                     /label=ADH1 terminator
                     /note="transcription terminator for the S. cerevisiae
                     alcohol dehydrogenase 1 (ADH1) gene"
     primer_bind     complement(12538..12557)
                     /label=T7
                     /note="T7 promoter, forward primer"
     promoter        complement(12539..12557)
                     /label=T7 promoter
                     /note="promoter for bacteriophage T7 RNA polymerase"
     primer_bind     complement(12564..12581)
                     /label=M13 Forward
                     /note="In lacZ gene. Also called M13-F20 or M13 (-21)
                     Forward"
     primer_bind     complement(12564..12580)
                     /label=M13 fwd
                     /note="common sequencing primer, one of multiple similar
                     variants"
     primer_bind     complement(12573..12595)
                     /label=M13/pUC Forward
                     /note="In lacZ gene"
     rep_origin      12721..13176
                     /direction=RIGHT
                     /label=f1 ori
                     /note="f1 bacteriophage origin of replication; arrow
                     indicates direction of (+) strand synthesis"
     primer_bind     complement(12808..12827)
                     /label=F1ori-R
                     /note="F1 origin, reverse primer"
     primer_bind     13018..13039
                     /label=F1ori-F
                     /note="F1 origin, forward primer"
ORIGIN
        1 aaacaatact taaataaata ctactcagta ataacctatt tcttagcatt tttgacgaaa
       61 tttgctattt tgttagagtc ttttacacca tttgtctcca cacctccgct tacatcaaca
      121 ccaataacgc catttaatct aagcgcatca ccaacatttt ctggcgtcag tccaccagct
      181 aacataaaat gtaagctttc ggggctctct tgccttccaa cccagtcaga aatcgagttc
      241 caatccaaaa gttcacctgt cccacctgct tctgaatcaa acaagggaat aaacgaatga
      301 ggtttctgtg aagctgcact gagtagtatg ttgcagtctt ttggaaatac gagtctttta
      361 ataactggca aaccgaggaa ctcttggtat tcttgccacg actcatctcc atgcagttgg
      421 acgatatcaa tgccgtaatc attgaccaga gccaaaacat cctccttagg ttgattacga
      481 aacacgccaa ccaagtattt cggagtgcct gaactatttt tatatgcttt tacaagactt
      541 gaaattttcc ttgcaataac cgggtcaatt gttctctttc tattgggcac acatataata
      601 cccagcaagt cagcatcgga atctagagca cattctgcgg cctctgtgct ctgcaagccg
      661 caaactttca ccaatggacc agaactacct gtgaaattaa taacagacat actccaagct
      721 gcctttgtgt gcttaatcac gtatactcac gtgctcaata gtcaccaatg ccctccctct
      781 tggccctctc cttttctttt ttcgaccgaa ttaattctta atcggcaaaa aaagaaaagc
      841 tccggatcaa gattgtacca ggctttacac tttatgcttc cggctcgtat gttgtgtgga
      901 attgtgagcg gataacaatt tcacacagga aacagctatg accatgatta cgccaagctt
      961 ttcatagggt aggggaattt cgaccggcat gccggtagag gtgtggtcaa taagagcgac
     1021 ctcatgctat acctgagaaa gcaacctgac ctacaggaaa gagttactca agaataagaa
     1081 ttttcgtttt aaaacctaag agtcacttta aaatttgtat acacttattt tttttataac
     1141 ttatttaata ataaaaatca taaatcataa gaaattcgct tatttagaag tgtcaacaac
     1201 gtatctacca acgatttgac ccttttccat cttttcgtaa atttctggca aggtagacaa
     1261 gccgacaacc ttgattggag acttgaccaa acctctggcg aagaagtcca aagcttgcat
     1321 gcctgcaggt cgactctaga ggatcccctt tcaaaaattc ttactttttt tttggatgga
     1381 cgcaaagaag tttaataatc atattacatg gcattaccac catatacata tccatataca
     1441 tatccatatc taatcttact tatatgttgt ggaaatgtaa agagccccat tatcttagcc
     1501 taaaaaaacc ttctctttgg aactttcagt aatacgctta actgctcatt gctatattga
     1561 agtacggatt agaagccgcc gagcgggtga cagccctccg aaggaagact ctcctccgtg
     1621 cgtcctcgtc ttcaccggtc gcgttcctga aacgcagatg tgcctcgcgc cgcactgctc
     1681 cgaacaataa agattctaca atactagctt ttatggttat gaagaggaaa aattggcagt
     1741 aacctggccc cacaaacctt caaatgaacg aatcaaatta acaaccatag gatgataatg
     1801 cgattagttt tttagcctta tttctggggt aattaatcag cgaagcgatg atttttgatc
     1861 tattaacaga tatataaatg caaaaactgc ataaccactt taactaatac tttcaacatt
     1921 ttcggtttgt attacttctt attcaaatgt aataaaagta tcaacaaaaa attgttaata
     1981 tacctctata ctttaacgtc aaggagaaaa aacccgggat ggaagttcaa ttgggtttga
     2041 gagtttaccc aatggagacc aaaggctacc acagtctccc tgaaggtcta gatatggaaa
     2101 gacggtgggg tcaagtttct caggctgtgg agcgttcttc cctgggacct acagagagga
     2161 ccgatgagaa taactacatg gagattgtca acgtaagctg tgtttccggt gctattccaa
     2221 acaacagtac tcaaggaagc agcaaagaaa aacaagaact actcccttgc cttcagcaag
     2281 acaataatcg gcctgggatt ttaacatctg atattaaaac tgagctggaa tctaaggaac
     2341 tttcagcaac tgtagctgag tccatgggtt tatatatgga ttctgtaaga gatgctgact
     2401 attcctatga gcagcagaac caacaaggaa gcatgagtcc agctaagatt tatcagaatg
     2461 ttgaacagct ggtgaaattt tacaaaggaa atggccatcg tccttccact ctaagttgtg
     2521 tgaacacgcc cttgagatca tttatgtctg actctgggag ctccgtgaat ggtggcgtca
     2581 tgcgcgccat tgttaaaagc cctatcatgt gtcatgagaa aagcccgtct gtttgcagcc
     2641 ctctgaacat gacatcttcg gtttgcagcc ctgctggaat caactctgtg tcctccacca
     2701 cagccagctt tggcagtttt ccagtgcaca gcccaatcac ccagggaact cctctgacat
     2761 gctcccctaa tgctgaaaat cgaggctcca ggtcgcacag ccctgcacat gctagcaatg
     2821 tgggctctcc tctctcaagt ccgttaagta gcatgaaatc ctcaatttcc agccctccaa
     2881 gtcactgcag tgtaaaatct ccagtctcca gtcccaataa tgtcactctg agatcctctg
     2941 tgtctagccc tgcaaatatt aacaactcaa ggtgctctgt ttccagccct tcgaacacta
     3001 ataacagatc cacgctttcc agtccggcag ccagtactgt gggatctatc tgtagccctg
     3061 taaacaatgc cttcagctac actgcctctg gcacctctgc tggatccagt acattgcggg
     3121 atgtggttcc cagtccagac acgcaggaga aaggtgctca agaggtccct tttcctaaga
     3181 ctgaggaagt agagagtgcc atctcaaatg gtgtgactgg ccagcttaat attgtccagt
     3241 acataaaacc agaaccagat ggagctttta gcagctcatg tctaggagga aatagcaaaa
     3301 taaattcgga ttcttcattc tcagtaccaa taaagcaaga atcaaccaag cattcatgtt
     3361 caggcacctc ttttaaaggg aatccaacag taaacccgtt tccatttatg gatggctcgt
     3421 atttttcctt tatggatgat aaagactatt attccctatc aggaatttta ggaccacctg
     3481 tgcccggctt tgatggtaac tgtgaaggca gcggattccc agtgggtatt aaacaagaac
     3541 cagatgacgg gagctattac ccagaggcca gcatcccttc ctctgctatt gttggggtgc
     3601 attcaggtgg acagtccttc cactacagga ttggtgctca aggtacaata tctttatcac
     3661 gatcggctag agaccaatct ttccaacacc tgagttcctt tcctcctgtc aatactttag
     3721 tggagtcatg gaaatcacac ggcgacctgt cgtctagaag aagtgatggg tatccggtct
     3781 tagaatacat tccagaaaat gtatcaagct ctactttacg aagtgtttct actggatctt
     3841 caagaccttc aaaaatatgt ttggtgtgtg gggatgaggc ttcaggatgc cattatgggg
     3901 tagtcacctg tggcagctgc aaagttttct tcaaaagagc agtggaaggg caacacaact
     3961 atttatgtgc tggaagaaat gattgcatca ttgataagat tcgacgaaag aattgtcctg
     4021 cttgcagact tcagaaatgt cttcaagctg gaatgaattt aggagcacga aagtcaaaga
     4081 agttgggaaa gttaaaaggg attcacgagg agcagccaca gcagcagcag cccccacccc
     4141 cacccccacc cccgcaaagc ccagaggaag ggacaacgta catcgctcct gcaaaagaac
     4201 cctcggtcaa cacagcactg gttcctcagc tctccacaat ctcacgagcg ctcacacctt
     4261 cccccgttat ggtccttgaa aacattgaac ctgaaattgt atatgcaggc tatgacagct
     4321 caaaaccaga tacagccgaa aatctgctct ccacgctcaa ccgcttagca ggcaaacaga
     4381 tgatccaagt cgtgaagtgg gcaaaggtac ttccaggatt taaaaacttg cctcttgagg
     4441 accaaattac cctaatccgg tattcttgga tgtgtctatc atcatttgcc ttgagctgga
     4501 gatcgtacaa acatacgaac agccaatttc tctattttgc accagaccta gtctttaatg
     4561 aagagaagat gcatcagtct gccatgtatg aactatgcca ggggatgcac caaatcagcc
     4621 ttcagttcgt tcgactgcag ctcacctttg aagaatacac catcatgaaa gttttgctgc
     4681 tactaagcac aattccaaag gatggcctca aaagccaggc tgcatttgaa gaaatgagga
     4741 caaattacat caaagaactg aggaagatgg taactaagtg tcccaacaat tctgggcaga
     4801 gctggcagag gttctaccaa ctgaccaagc tgctggactc catgcatgac ctggtgagcg
     4861 acctgctgga attctgcttc tacaccttcc gagagtccca tgcgctgaag gtagagttcc
     4921 ccgcaatgct ggtggagatc atcagcgacc agctgcccaa ggtggagtcg gggaacgcca
     4981 agccgctcta cttcctccgg aagtgaggta ccgagctcga attcgacact ctaaataagc
     5041 ggatctctta tgtctttacg atttatagtt ttcattatca agtatgccta tattagtata
     5101 tagcatcttt agatgacagt gttcgaagtt tcacgaataa aagataatat tctacttttt
     5161 gctcccaccg cgtttgctag cacgagtgaa caccatccct cgcctgtgag ttgtacccat
     5221 tcgtaaggtg acaagctatt tttcaataaa gaatatcttc cactactgcc atctggcgtc
     5281 ataactgcaa agtacacata tattacgatg ctgttctatt aaatgcttcc tatattatat
     5341 atatagtaat gtcgtgatct atggtgcact ctcagtacaa tctgctctga tgccgcatag
     5401 ttaagccagc cccgacaccc gccaacaccc gctgacgcgc cctgacgggc ttgtctgctc
     5461 ccggcatccg cttacagaca agctgtgacc gtctccggga gctgcatgtg tcagaggttt
     5521 tcaccgtcat caccgaaacg cgcgagacga aagggcctcg tgatacgcct atttttatag
     5581 gttaatgtca tgataataat ggtttcttag acggatcgct tgcctgtaac ttacacgcgc
     5641 ctcgtatctt ttaatgatgg aataatttgg gaatttactc tgtgtttatt tatttttatg
     5701 ttttgtattt ggattttaga aagtaaataa agaaggtaga agagttacgg aatgaagaaa
     5761 aaaaaataaa caaaggttta aaaaatttca acaaaaagcg tactttacat atatatttat
     5821 tagacaagaa aagcagatta aatagatata cattcgatta acgataagta aaatgtaaaa
     5881 tcacaggatt ttcgtgtgtg gtcttctaca cagacaagat gaaacaattc ggcattaata
     5941 cctgagagca ggaagagcaa gataaaaggt agtatttgtt ggcgatcccc ctagagtctt
     6001 ttacatcttc ggaaaacaaa aactattttt tctttaattt ctttttttac tttctatttt
     6061 taatttatat atttatatta aaaaatttaa attataatta tttttatagc acgtgatgaa
     6121 aaggacccag gtggcacttt tcggggaaat gtgcgcggaa cccctatttg tttatttttc
     6181 taaatacatt caaatatgta tccgctcatg agacaataac cctgataaat gcttcaataa
     6241 tattgaaaaa ggaagagtat gagtattcaa catttccgtg tcgcccttat tccctttttt
     6301 gcggcatttt gccttcctgt ttttgctcac ccagaaacgc tggtgaaagt aaaagatgct
     6361 gaagatcagt tgggtgcacg agtgggttac atcgaactgg atctcaacag cggtaagatc
     6421 cttgagagtt ttcgccccga agaacgtttt ccaatgatga gcacttttaa agttctgcta
     6481 tgtggcgcgg tattatcccg tattgacgcc gggcaagagc aactcggtcg ccgcatacac
     6541 tattctcaga atgacttggt tgagtactca ccagtcacag aaaagcatct tacggatggc
     6601 atgacagtaa gagaattatg cagtgctgcc ataaccatga gtgataacac tgcggccaac
     6661 ttacttctga caacgatcgg aggaccgaag gagctaaccg cttttttgca caacatgggg
     6721 gatcatgtaa ctcgccttga tcgttgggaa ccggagctga atgaagccat accaaacgac
     6781 gagcgtgaca ccacgatgcc tgtagcaatg gcaacaacgt tgcgcaaact attaactggc
     6841 gaactactta ctctagcttc ccggcaacaa ttaatagact ggatggaggc ggataaagtt
     6901 gcaggaccac ttctgcgctc ggcccttccg gctggctggt ttattgctga taaatctgga
     6961 gccggtgagc gtgggtctcg cggtatcatt gcagcactgg ggccagatgg taagccctcc
     7021 cgtatcgtag ttatctacac gacggggagt caggcaacta tggatgaacg aaatagacag
     7081 atcgctgaga taggtgcctc actgattaag cattggtaac tgtcagacca agtttactca
     7141 tatatacttt agattgattt aaaacttcat ttttaattta aaaggatcta ggtgaagatc
     7201 ctttttgata atctcatgac caaaatccct taacgtgagt tttcgttcca ctgagcgtca
     7261 gaccccgtag aaaagatcaa aggatcttct tgagatcctt tttttctgcg cgtaatctgc
     7321 tgcttgcaaa caaaaaaacc accgctacca gcggtggttt gtttgccgga tcaagagcta
     7381 ccaactcttt ttccgaaggt aactggcttc agcagagcgc agataccaaa tactgttctt
     7441 ctagtgtagc cgtagttagg ccaccacttc aagaactctg tagcaccgcc tacatacctc
     7501 gctctgctaa tcctgttacc agtggctgct gccagtggcg ataagtcgtg tcttaccggg
     7561 ttggactcaa gacgatagtt accggataag gcgcagcggt cgggctgaac ggggggttcg
     7621 tgcacacagc ccagcttgga gcgaacgacc tacaccgaac tgagatacct acagcgtgag
     7681 ctatgagaaa gcgccacgct tcccgaaggg agaaaggcgg acaggtatcc ggtaagcggc
     7741 agggtcggaa caggagagcg cacgagggag cttccagggg gaaacgcctg gtatctttat
     7801 agtcctgtcg ggtttcgcca cctctgactt gagcgtcgat ttttgtgatg ctcgtcaggg
     7861 gggcggagcc tatggaaaaa cgccagcaac gcggcctttt tacggttcct ggccttttgc
     7921 tggccttttg ctcacatgtt ctttcctgcg ttatcccctg attctgtgga taaccgtatt
     7981 accgcctttg agtgagctga taccgctcgc cgcagccgaa cgaccgagcg cagcgagtca
     8041 gtgagcgagg aagcggaaga gcgcccaata cgcaaaccgc ctctccccgc gcgttggccg
     8101 attcattaat gcagctggca cgacaggttt cccgactgga aagcgggcag tgagcgcaac
     8161 gcaattaatg tgagttagct cactcattag gcaccccagg ctttacactt tatgcttccg
     8221 gctcgtatgt tgtgtggaat tgtgagcgga taacaatttc acacaggaaa cagctatgac
     8281 atgattacga attaattcgc tagagtcgag gccgagtttg tcagaaagca gaccaaacag
     8341 cggttggaat aatagcgaga acagagaaat agcggcaaaa ataatacccg tatcactttt
     8401 gctgatatgg ttgatgtcat gtagccaaat cgggaaaaac gggaagtagg ctcccatgat
     8461 aaaaaagtaa aagaaaaaga ataaaccgaa catccaaaag tttgtgtttt ttaaatagta
     8521 cataatggat ttccttacgc gaaatacggg cagacatggc ctgcccggtt attattattt
     8581 ttgacaccag accaactggt aatggtagcg accggcgctc agctgtaatt ccgccgatac
     8641 tgacgggctc caggagtcgt cgccaccaat ccccatatgg aaaccgtcga tattcagcca
     8701 tgtgccttct tccgcgtgca gcagatggcg atggctggtt tccatcagtt gctgttgact
     8761 gtagcggctg atgttgaact ggaagtcgcc gcgccactgg tgtgggccat aattcaattc
     8821 gcgcgtcccg cagcgcagac cgttttcgct cgggaagacg tacggggtat acatgtctga
     8881 caatggcaga tcccagcggt caaaacaggc ggcagtaagg cggtcgggat agttttcttg
     8941 cggccctaat ccgagccagt ttacccgctc tgctacctgc gccagctggc agttcaggcc
     9001 aatccgcgcc ggatgcggtg tatcgctcgc cacttcaaca tcaacggtaa tcgccatttg
     9061 accactacca tcaatccggt aggttttccg gctgataaat aaggttttcc cctgatgctg
     9121 ccacgcgtga gcggtcgtaa tcagcaccgc atcagcaagt gtatctgccg tgcactgcaa
     9181 caacgctgct tcggcctggt aatggcccgc cgccttccag cgttcgaccc aggcgttagg
     9241 gtcaatgcgg gtcgcttcac ttacgccaat gtcgttatcc agcggtgcac gggtgaactg
     9301 atcgcgcagc ggcgtcagca gttgtttttt atcgccaatc cacatctgtg aaagaaagcc
     9361 tgactggcgg ttaaattgcc aacgcttatt acccagctcg atgcaaaaat ccatttcgct
     9421 ggtggtcaga tgcgggatgg cgtgggacgc ggcggggagc gtcacactga ggttttccgc
     9481 cagacgccac tgctgccagg cgctgatgtg cccggcttct gaccatgcgg tcgcgttcgg
     9541 ttgcactacg cgtactgtga gccagagttg cccggcgctc tccggctgcg gtagttcagg
     9601 cagttcaatc aactgtttac cttgtggagc gacatccaga ggcacttcac cgcttgccag
     9661 cggcttacca tccagcgcca ccatccagtg caggagctcg ttatcgctat gacggaacag
     9721 gtattcgctg gtcacttcga tggtttgccc ggataaacgg aactggaaaa actgctgctg
     9781 gtgttttgct tccgtcagcg ctggatgcgg cgtgcggtcg gcaaagacca gaccgttcat
     9841 acagaactgg cgatcgttcg gcgtatcgcc aaaatcaccg ccgtaagccg accacgggtt
     9901 gccgttttca tcatatttaa tcagcgactg atccacccag tcccagacga agccgccctg
     9961 taaacgggga tactgacgaa acgcctgcca gtatttagcg aaaccgccaa gactgttacc
    10021 catcgcgtgg gcgtattcgc aaaggatcag cgggcgcgtc tctccaggta gcgaaagcca
    10081 ttttttgatg gaccatttcg gcacagccgg gaagggctgg tcttcatcca cgcgcgcgta
    10141 catcgggcaa ataatatcgg tggccgtggt gtcggctccg ccgccttcat actgcaccgg
    10201 gcgggaagga tcgacagatt tgatccagcg atacagcgcg tcgtgattag cgccgtggcc
    10261 tgattcattc cccagcgacc agatgatcac actcgggtga ttacgatcgc gctgcaccat
    10321 tcgcgttacg cgttcgctca tcgccggtag ccagcgcgga tcatcggtca gacgattcat
    10381 tggcaccatg ccgtgggttt caatattggc ttcatccacc acatacaggc cgtagcggtc
    10441 gcacagcgtg taccacagcg gatggttcgg ataatgcgaa cagcgcacgg cgttaaagtt
    10501 gttctgcttc atcagcagga tatcctgcac catcgtctgc tcatccatga cctgaccatg
    10561 cagaggatga tgctcgtgac ggttaacgcc tcgaatcagc aacggcttgc cgttcagcag
    10621 cagcagacca ttttcaatcc gcacctcgcg gaaaccgaca tcgcaggctt ctgcttcaat
    10681 cagcgtgccg tcggcggtgt gcagttcaac caccgcacga tagagattcg ggatttcggc
    10741 gctccacagt ttcgggtttt cgacgttcag acgtagtgtg acgcgatcgg cataaccacc
    10801 acgctcatcg ataatttcac cgccgaaagg cgcggtgccg ctggcgacct gcgtttcacc
    10861 ctgccataaa gaaactgtta cccgtaggta gtcacgcaac tcgccgcaca tctgaacttc
    10921 agcctccagt acagcgcggc tgaaatcatc attaaagcga gtggcaacat ggaaatcgct
    10981 gatttgtgta gtcggtttat gcagcaacga gacgtcacgg aaaatgccgc tcatccgcca
    11041 catatcctga tcttccagat aactgccgtc actccagcgc agcaccatca ccgcgaggcg
    11101 gttttctccg gcgcgtaaaa atgcgctcag gtcaaattca gacggcaaac gactgtcctg
    11161 gccgtaaccg acccagcgcc cgttgcacca cagatgaaac gccgagttaa cgccatcaaa
    11221 aataattcgc gtctggcctt cctgtagcca gctttcatca acattaaatg tgagcgagta
    11281 acaacccgtc ggattctccg tgggaacaaa cggcggattg accgtaatgg gataggtcac
    11341 gttggtgtag atgggcgcat cgtaaccgtg catctgccag tttgagggga cgacgacagt
    11401 atcggcctca ggaagatcgc actccagcca gctttccggc accgcttctg gtgccggaaa
    11461 ccaggcaaag cgccattcgc cattcaggct gcgcaactgt tgggaagggc gatcggtgcg
    11521 ggcctcttcg ctattacgcc agctggcgaa agggggatgt gctgcaaggc gattaagtcg
    11581 ggaaacctgt cgtgccagct gcattaatga atcggccaac gcgcggggag aggcggtttg
    11641 cgtattgggc gccagggtgg tttttctttt caccagtgag acgggcaaca gccaagctcc
    11701 ggatccggtc attattaatt tagtgtgtgt atttgtgttt gcgtgtctat agaagtatag
    11761 taatttatgc tacaaaggac ctaatgtata aggaaagaat atttagagaa aagaagaaaa
    11821 caagagtttt atatacatac agagcacatg cctcgaggtc gaccccggga aaaagaacac
    11881 cctgtaccag acaaaaagaa caccctgtac cagacgtcga caaaaagaac accctgtacc
    11941 agacaaaaag aacaccctgt accagacaaa aagaacaccc tgtaccagac ggatctacta
    12001 gtgcggccgc taagtaagta agacgtcgag ctctaagtaa gtaacggccg ccaccgcggt
    12061 ggagctttgg acttcttcgc cagaggtttg gtcaagtctc caatcaaggt tgtcggcttg
    12121 tctaccttgc cagaaattta cgaaaagatg gaaaagggtc aaatcgttgg tagatacgtt
    12181 gttgacactt ctaaataagc gaatttctta tgatttatga tttttattat taaataagtt
    12241 ataaaaaaaa taagtgtata caaattttaa agtgactctt aggttttaaa acgaaaattc
    12301 ttattcttga gtaactcttt cctgtaggtc aggttgcttt ctcaggtata gcatgaggtc
    12361 gctcttattg accacacctc taccggcatg ccgagcaaat gcctgcaaat cgctccccat
    12421 ttcacccaat tgtagatatg ctaactccag caatgagttg atgaatctcg gtgtgtattt
    12481 tatgtcctca gaggacaaca cctgttgtaa tcgttcttcc acacggatcc caattcgccc
    12541 tatagtgagt cgtattacaa ttcactggcc gtcgttttac aacgtcgtga ctgggaaaac
    12601 cctggcgtta cccaacttaa tcgccttgca gcacatcccc ctttcgccag ctggcgtaat
    12661 agcgaagagg cccgcaccga tcgcccttcc caacagttgc gcagcctgaa tggcgaatgg
    12721 nnnnnnnnnn nnnnnnnnnn nnnnnnnnnn nnnnnnnnnn nnnnnnnnnn nnnnnnnnnn
    12781 nnnnnnnnnn nnnnnnnnnn nnnnnnnnnn nnnnnnnnnn nnnnnnnnnn nnnnnnnnnn
    12841 nnnncnnnnn nnnnnnnnnn nnnnnnnnnn nnnnnnnnnn nnnnnnnnnn nnnnnnnnnn
    12901 nnnnnnnnnn nnnnnnnnnn nnnnnnnnnn nnnnnnannn nnnnnnnnnn nnnnnnnnnn
    12961 nnnnnnnnnn nnnnnnnnnn nnnnnncctt tgacgttgga gtccacgttc tttaatagtg
    13021 gactcttgtt ccaaactgga acaacactca accctatctc ggtctattct tttgatttat
    13081 aagggatttt gccgatttcg gcctattggt taaaaaatga gctgatttaa caaaaattta
    13141 acgcgaattt taacaaaata ttaacgctta caatttcctg atgcggtatt ttctccttac
    13201 gcatctgtgc ggtatttcac accgcataga tcggcaagtg cac
//
