[The description below was written by a language model from this plasmid's Addgene catalogue record and the feature table of its GenBank file.]
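Description:
pRR-MR-5Z is a 13.2 kb yeast expression shuttle plasmid built on the pRW95-3 backbone. It carries the human mineralocorticoid receptor (MR, NR3C2) and comes from a series described as single plasmids that combine a human steroid hormone receptor with a reporter gene for yeast signaling assays. In Saccharomyces cerevisiae it is maintained through a CEN6/ARS element, which gives stable low-copy centromeric replication, and it is selected by complementation of tryptophan auxotrophy with TRP1 under its own promoter. In E. coli it replicates from a high-copy ColE1/pUC-type origin under ampicillin selection (AmpR). An f1 origin is also present, along with lac promoter/operator remnants, a T7 promoter and standard M13 priming sites inherited from the parental cloning vectors.

The receptor cDNA was inserted by blunt SnaBI cloning that destroyed both sites, and the record lists three substitutions relative to the reference protein (N528H, Q814R, H993L). The annotated divergent GAL1,10 promoter, with its Gal4-binding UAS, is followed by a large unannotated region. Since GAL1 is the listed 5′ sequencing primer, the MR coding sequence probably lies there under galactose-inducible control, although the feature table does not mark the insert itself. Two ADH1 terminators are annotated, and a second long unannotated stretch lies upstream of one of them. This may hold the reporter cassette referred to in the publication title, but the record does not state the identity of the reporter or of its hormone-responsive promoter elements. The plasmid is intended for yeast assays in which ligand activation of the human receptor is read out from a reporter on the same plasmid.
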