Addgene plasmid #23059: pRR-MR-5Z
Depositing lab: Charles Miller. Depositing organization: Tulane University. Publication: Single plasmids expressing human steroid hormone receptors and a reporter gene for use in yeast signaling assays. Miller CA 3rd, Tan X, Wilson M, Bhattacharyya S, Ludwig S. Plasmid. 2010 Mar;63(2):73-8. doi: 10.1016/j.plasmid.2009.11.003. Epub 2009 Dec 3. PubMed 19962400.
Backbone
  Vector backbone: pRW95-3
  Backbone manufacturer: PMID: 8800671
  Backbone size w/o insert (bp): 8700
  Vector type: Yeast Expression
  Selectable markers: TRP1
Growth in bacteria
  Bacterial resistance: Ampicillin, 100 μg/mL
  Growth temperature: 37°C
  Growth strain: DH5alpha
  Copy number: High Copy
Gene/Insert
  Gene/Insert name: MR (alt name: mineralocorticoid receptor)
  Species: H. sapiens (human)
  Mutation: N528H, Q814R, H993L
  GenBank ID: AAA59571.1
  Entrez Gene: NR3C2 (a.k.a. MCR, MLR, MR, NR3C2VIT)
  Cloning method: Restriction Enzyme; 5′ cloning site SnaBI (destroyed during cloning); 3′ cloning site SnaBI (destroyed during cloning)
  Sequencing primers: 5′ GAL1
Resource information
  A portion of this plasmid was derived from a plasmid made by: The cDNA used to create this plasmid was obtained from Ron Evans.
Terms and licenses: Academic/Nonprofit Terms; Industry Terms: Not Available to Industry
How to cite: pRR-MR-5Z was a gift from Charles Miller (Addgene plasmid # 23059 ; http://n2t.net/addgene:23059 ; RRID:Addgene_23059)
