>Addgene plasmid #23059 | pRR-MR-5Z | addgene partial sequence | sequence record 28956 | 23059 with GAL1
AACCGGGAGGAGTCAATTGGGTTTGAGAGTTTACCCAATGGAGACCAAAGGCTACCACAGTCTCCCTGAA
GGTCTAGATATGGAAAGACGGTGGGGTCAAGTTTCTCAGGCTGTGGAGCGTTCTTCCCTGGGACCTACAG
AGAGGACCGATGAGAATAACTACATGGAGATTGTCAACGTAAGCTGTGTTTCCGGTGCTATTCCAAACAA
CAGTACTCAAGGAAGCAGCAAAGAAAAACAAGAACTACTCCCTTGCCTTCAGCAAGACAATAATCGGCCT
GGGATTTTAACATCTGATATTAAAACTGAGCTGGAATCTAAGGAACTTTCAGCAACTGTAGCTGAGTCCA
TGGGTTTATATATGGATTCTGTAAGAGATGCTGACTATTCCTATGAGCAGCAGAACCAACAAGGAAGCAT
GAGTCCAGCTAAGATTTATCAGAATGTTGAACAGCTGGTGAAATTTTACAAAGGAAATGGCCATCGTCCT
TCCACTCTAAGTTGTGTGAACACGCCCTTGAGATCATTTATGTCTGACTCTGGGAGCTCCGTGAATGGTG
GCGTCATGCGCGCCATTGTTAAAAGCCCTATCATGTGTCCATGAGAAAAGCCCGTCTGTTTGCAGCCCTC
TGAACATG
